Addgene plasmid #188013: GBH-2aG4-gcryBFP.1
Purpose: Cloning vector for conditional, intronic, targeted integration of a genebreak cassette optimized for zebrafish
Depositing lab: Karl Clark. Depositing organization: Mayo Foundation for Medical Education and Research.
Backbone
  Vector backbone: pKTol2-SE
  Backbone manufacturer: K.Clark
  Backbone size w/o insert (bp): 7200
  Vector type: Targetable insertional mutagen and reporter system
Growth in bacteria
  Bacterial resistance: Kanamycin, 50 μg/mL
  Growth temperature: 37°C
  Growth strain: DH5alpha
  Copy number: High Copy
Gene/Insert
  Gene/Insert name: Targeted 2aGal4VP16 protein trap; secondary marker gamma crystallin BFP
  Species: D. rerio (zebrafish)
  Promoter: Endogenuous Promoter; gamma crystallin promotor
  Cloning method: Restriction Enzyme; 5′ cloning site BfuaI (unknown if destroyed); 3′ cloning site BspQI (unknown if destroyed)
  Sequencing primers: 5′ SEQ-pk-F1: TGTATTACTGTTTATGTAAGCAGACA; 3′ SEQ-pk-R1: AGCGAGTCAGTGAGCGA
Terms and licenses: Academic/Nonprofit Terms; Industry Terms: Not Available to Industry
Depositor comments: This plasmid is designed to have homology domains cloned into the 5' end and 3' end. Bfuai is used to clone in the 5' homology domain, while BspQi is used to clone in the 3' homology domain.
How to cite: GBH-2aG4-gcryBFP.1 was a gift from Karl Clark (Addgene plasmid # 188013 ; http://n2t.net/addgene:188013 ; RRID:Addgene_188013)
