[The description below was written by a language model from this plasmid's Addgene catalogue record and pLannotate feature annotations shown in this document.]
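Description:
GBH-2aG4-gcryBFP.1 is a cloning vector built on the pKTol2-SE backbone for making targeted, conditional gene-breaking insertions in zebrafish introns. It is propagated in E. coli as a high-copy plasmid, carrying a ColE1/pUC-type origin and a kanamycin resistance gene (aph(3')-Ia). The sequenced record is about 7.3 kb. As supplied it has no targeting arms. The user adds a 5′ homology domain at the BfuAI site and a 3′ homology domain at the BspQI site, so that the cassette between them can be directed to a chosen genomic locus. Remnants of a pBluescript-style region (lac promoter/operator, lacZα fragment, T3 and T7 promoters) lie upstream of the cassette.

The payload is a protein trap with no promoter of its own. A P2A peptide is followed by the GAL4 DNA-binding domain and a VP16 activation domain fragment. According to the record, expression depends on the endogenous promoter of the targeted gene, and the 2A sequence should release Gal4-VP16 as a separate polypeptide from the trapped host protein. Gal4-VP16 can then report the gene's expression pattern or drive UAS-linked transgenes. A secondary marker, TagBFP with a bGH polyadenylation signal, is listed as driven by the gamma crystallin promoter, which the feature table does not annotate. This marker would give lens fluorescence for identifying carriers. Two reverse-oriented SV40 poly(A) signals follow it.

Two loxP sites in the same orientation flank the whole cassette, which fits the "conditional" design because Cre could excise the insertion. A φC31 attB site sits just outside the second loxP. Its intended role is not stated in the record.
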