Features (pLannotate 1.2.2; 25 found; start..end, strand, type, name):
    203..221     -  promoter       T7 Φ3.8 promoter (fragment): weak promoter for bacteriophage T7 RNA polymerase
    278..299     +  protein_bind   CAP binding site: CAP binding activates transcription in the presence of cAMP. E. coli catabolite activator protein
    314..344     +  promoter       lac promoter: promoter for the E. coli lac operon
    352..368     +  protein_bind   lac operator: The lac repressor binds to the lac operator to inhibit transcription in E. coli. This inhibition can be relieved by adding lactose or isopropyl-β-D-thiogalactopyranoside (IPTG). lac repressor encoded by lacI
    413..431     +  promoter       T3 promoter: promoter for bacteriophage T3 RNA polymerase
    447..470     +  misc_feature   MCS (fragment): pBluescript multiple cloning site
    479..497     -  promoter       T7 promoter: promoter for bacteriophage T7 RNA polymerase
    505..660     +  CDS            lacZα (fragment): LacZα fragment of β-galactosidase; lacZ fragment
    735..768     +  protein_bind   loxP: Cre-mediated recombination occurs in the 8-bp core sequence (GCATACAT). Cre recombinase
    946..1002    +  CDS            P2A: 2A peptide from porcine teschovirus-1 polyprotein Eukaryotic ribosomes fail to insert a peptide bond between the Gly and Pro residues, yielding separate polypeptides.
   1009..1446    +  CDS            GAL4 DNA binding domain: DNA binding domain of the GAL4 transcriptional activator; Saccharomyces cerevisiae GAL4 (truncated)
   1483..1656    +  CDS            VP16 AD (fragment): transcriptional activation domain of herpes simplex virus protein VP16 (Triezenberg et al., 1988; Cousens et al., 1989); UL48
   2318..2334    +  promoter       LEU2 promoter (fragment): S. cerevisiae LEU2
   3556..4254    +  CDS            TagBFP: TagBFP is a basic (constitutively fluorescent) blue fluorescent protein published in 2008, derived from Entacmaea quadricolor. It is reported to be a very rapidly-maturing monomer with very low acid sensitivity.
   4267..4491    +  polyA_signal   bGH poly(A) signal: bovine growth hormone polyadenylation signal
   4495..4512    +  promoter       SV40 promoter (fragment): SV40 enhancer and early promoter
   4561..4642    -  polyA_signal   SV40 poly(A) signal: SV40 polyadenylation signal
   4665..4732    -  CDS            large T antigen (fragment): large T antigen from SV40 (simian virus 40)
   4766..4847    -  polyA_signal   SV40 poly(A) signal: SV40 polyadenylation signal
   4870..4937    -  CDS            large T antigen (fragment): large T antigen from SV40 (simian virus 40)
   4996..5029    +  protein_bind   loxP: Cre-mediated recombination occurs in the 8-bp core sequence (GCATACAT). Cre recombinase
   5071..5104    -  protein_bind   attB: minimal attB site for the φC31 integrase (Groth et al., 2000) phage φC31 integrase
   5284..5302    +  promoter       T7 promoter: promoter for bacteriophage T7 RNA polymerase
   5589..6398    +  CDS            KanR: aminoglycoside phosphotransferase; aph(3')-Ia; confers resistance to kanamycin in bacteria or G418 (Geneticin®) in eukaryotes
   6541..7129    +  rep_origin     ori: high-copy-number ColE1/pMB1/pBR322/pUC origin of replication
>Addgene plasmid #188013 | GBH-2aG4-gcryBFP.1 | addgene full sequence | sequence record 381108 | Addgene NGS Result
TTTAAATGGTACCGAGCAGAGGTGTAAAAAGTACTCAAAAATTTTACTCAAGTGAAAGTACAAGTACTTA
GGGAAAATTTTACTCAATTAAAAGTAAAAGTATCTGGCTAGAATCTTACTTGAGTAAAAGTAAAAAAGTA
CTCCATTAAAATTGTACTTGAGTATTAAGGAAGTAAAAGTAAAAGCAAGAAAGAAAACTAGAGTGGTCTC
CCTTTAGTGAGGGTCAATTGATGGGAGGCGTTCGGGCCACAGCGGACACGCAGGTGCGCAACGCAATTAA
TGTGAGTTAGCTCACTCATTAGGCACCCCAGGCTTTACACTTTATGCTTCCGGCTCGTATGTTGTGTGGA
ATTGTGAGCGGATAACAATTTCACACAGGAAACAGCTATGACCATGATTACGCCAAGCGCGCAATTAACC
CTCACTAAAGGGAACAAAAGCTGGAGGACCTCGAGGGGGGGCCCGGTACCCAATTCGCCCTATAGTGAGT
CGTATTACGCGCGCTCACTGGCCGTCGTTTTACAACGTCGTGACTGGGAAAACCCTGGCGTTACCCAACT
TAATCGCCTTGCAGCACATCCCCCTTTCGCCAGCTGGCGTAATAGCGAAGAGGCCCGCACCGATCGCCCT
TCCCAACAGTTGCGCAGCCTGAATGGCGAATGGACCTGCCACACTTCCTTGCTAGACAATGGGCCCATAA
CTTTAAATAATGCCAATTATTTAAAGTTACTATCATAACTTCGTATAGCATACATTATACGAAGTTATAC
CTAGGCTTACCACCCACTAGCGGTCAGACTGCAGATTGCAGCACGAAACAGGAAGCTGACTCCACATGGT
CACATGCTCACTGAAGTGTTGACTTCCCTGACAGCTGTGCACTTTCTAAACCGGTTTTCTCATTCATTTA
CAGTTCAGCCGGAATTCACCCGGGTACCGGAAGGTGCCACGAACTTCTCTCTGTTAAAGCAAGCAGGAGA
CGTGGAAGAAAACCCCGGTCCTTCTAGAAAGCTACTGTCTTCTATCGAACAAGCATGCGATATTTGCCGA
CTTAAAAAGCTCAAGTGCTCCAAAGAAAAACCGAAGTGCGCCAAGTGTCTGAAGAACAACTGGGAGTGTC
GCTACTCTCCCAAAACCAAAAGGTCTCCGCTGACTAGGGCACATCTGACAGAAGTGGAATCAAGGCTAGA
AAGACTGGAACAGCTATTTCTACTGATTTTTCCTCGAGAAGACCTTGACATGATTTTGAAAATGGATTCT
TTACAGGATATAAAAGCATTGTTAACAGGATTATTTGTACAAGATAATGTGAATAAAGATGCCGTCACAG
ATAGATTGGCTTCAGTGGAGACTGATATGCCTCTAACATTGAGACAGCATAGAATAAGTGCGACATCATC
ATCGGAAGAGAGTAGTAACAAAGGTCAAAGACAGTTGACTGTATCGTCGAGGTCGACCCCGGGAATACAG
ATCTCTCGAGCCGCCCCCCCGACCGATGTCAGCCTGGGGGACGAGCTCCACTTAGACGGCGAGGACGTGG
CGATGGCGCATGCCGACGCGCTAGACGATTTCGATCTGGACATGTTGGGGGACGGGGATTCCCCGGGTCC
GGGATTTACCCCCCACGACTCCGCCCCCTACGGCGCTCTGGATATGTAACTAGTAATTAAGTCTCAGCCA
CCGTTAACTGAACATGTCAAAACCTGTGGAGACTGTTGAGATTTGATGTTCTGAAAAGATAAAGCCTATA
AATAAAATGTTGCCCAAATTTCCTGCCTGATGTTTTTCTTTGTCTTTGCTACATGGCTTTGCTGCTCGGA
TCGGCTCACTCTGTGTATGCCACGTTCACTTTGTACTCTCCTTCTCACGGTAGGTTTATTATTTTTAGAT
GTGCAGTTAGTTTCTGTGAAATAACACACCACACACTGATATTGTCTGTGCATTGACTTGGTGAGTGCAC
ATTGTTTTTGATCTTGACATATTTATATTTGATTGATCAGGTGAACTGTGTGAATCTAAAGTGCTCCATA
CAGATGTTCTGCATTGAAAATATTCTCATTTTATTAGTGGAAGTGAGTGTATGCCACATCCAATCAATTT
CAGCAAACACCCCAGTATGATTTAATGCAAAAAAATGAAGGTATCAAACACGCATTACTACTTTGCAGTT
AAATATTTAACATTTATTCCAACACGAAAAAAAGCAGTAAATAACACTTTGACAAACACGTCAGGACATC
TTATTTTTGTCACCCTCACAGGCAATTTAGTATAATATATTATATATATATATATATCATATAATAATAT
TCAGTATAATATATATATATATATCATATTATAATATTCAGTATAATATAAAACACAAACACATATATGT
ATAATATAATATAACATTTTTATTTATTGAGATGCCTCTATGGACCGTGTTATAAGAAGTAAAGATCAGG
AGAAGTAAACATGAAGTGTAATTATGAATACTGATGTTAAATTAAGCTATGATGAGTTTTCACTGTTAAT
TTACCATCTCAATTAAATGTTGATGCCTCCATGACCAAGTTAAGCAGATGAGACTGAGGACAACTGTAGA
AGACAAGATGTTCACTTTGCTGAATATAGCTGGCTTGACAGTTATCTATGACTCTATAAATATATATATA
TTTTTTTTTTTATAAAATGATTTATTTATAACTATATATCCATTTCTCAGACAGGTGCTTCATATCCCTC
ACTCCCGTAGCTGTCCATGCTGGATCTGTCCCCGTTGTTTTTAAAAAGCTAAATAAGTTATTAACATGAC
TGCATCCAGCGAGCCAAACCTGTCTGGTGTACAGCTACCAGAGAAGCTTGAGATCCTAGTCACCGGCGTT
CCTAGTTCTTTAAACTGTTACAAAGTGTTTGGACCAGCAACTGAATTGCACTGTAAATTACCACATCAGG
GTCTCCGGGGTCAACGCTGCTAAGCAATGGACTGGAAAATTTGTGACATTGAGTTTTTGGAATAACTGGG
AATGCTGGATAACTCTTTGGGTAAAGCTATGGAACAAAAGTACCAGCATGAACTAAGAAATGACTGTCAC
AGCACAACATCAAACACAATGCAAGACAAAGGTTCTCTGCTTTTGCCTTACTTGACAGAAAAAGTAAGCT
CTAGGTTCATCGCATGCAGACAGCAGCAATACATGACATATATAAAGGCTGGCTCTTTTCTCCCTTCCAT
TGAACTGAAACTTCCACTCAGTCAGACTTGCGGGGGATCCACAGCCTGACTAACTCGACAAACCCCCCCA
AACCTAAGGTGAGTTGATCTTTAAGCTTTTTACATTTTCAGCTCGCATATATCAATTCGCGCGCATTGTC
ACACTAGCACCCACTAGCGGTCAGACTGCAGATTGCAGCACGAAACAGGAAGCTGACTCCACATGGTCAC
ATGCTCACTGAAGTGTTGACTTCCCTGACAGCTGTGCACTTTCTAAACCGGTTTTCTCATTCATTTACAG
TTCAGCCGGAATTCACCTCGAGACCATGGCTCCAAAGAAGAAGCGTAAGGTAACCATGAGCGAGCTGATT
AAGGAGAACATGCACATGAAGCTGTACATGGAGGGCACCGTGGACAACCATCACTTCAAGTGCACATCCG
AGGGCGAAGGCAAGCCCTACGAGGGCACCCAGACCATGAGAATCAAGGTGGTCGAGGGCGGCCCTCTCCC
CTTCGCCTTCGACATCCTGGCTACTAGCTTCCTCTACGGCAGCAAGACCTTCATCAACCACACCCAGGGC
ATCCCCGACTTCTTCAAGCAGTCCTTCCCTGAGGGCTTCACATGGGAGAGAGTCACCACATACGAAGACG
GGGGCGTGCTGACCGCTACCCAGGACACCAGCCTCCAGGACGGCTGCCTCATCTACAACGTCAAGATCAG
AGGGGTGAACTTCACATCCAACGGCCCTGTGATGCAGAAGAAAACACTCGGCTGGGAGGCCTTCACCGAG
ACGCTGTACCCCGCTGACGGCGGCCTGGAAGGCAGAAACGACATGGCCCTGAAGCTCGTGGGCGGGAGCC
ATCTGATCGCAAACATCAAGACCACATATAGATCCAAGAAACCCGCTAAGAACCTCAAGATGCCTGGCGT
CTACTATGTGGACTACAGACTGGAAAGAATCAAGGAGGCCAACAACGAGACCTACGTCGAGCAGCACGAG
GTGGCAGTGGCCAGATACTGCGACCTCCCTAGCAAACTGGGGCACAAGCTCAATTAAAGCTGAGATCTGT
GCCTTCTAGTTGCCAGCCATCTGTTGTTTGCCCCTCCCCCGTGCCTTCCTTGACCCTGGAAGGTGCCACT
CCCACTGTCCTTTCCTAATAAAATGAGGAAATTGCATCGCATTGTCTGAGTAGGTGTCATTCTATTCTGG
GGGGTGGGGTGGGGCAGGACAGCAAGGGGGAGGATTGGGAAGACAATAGCAGGCATGCTGGGGATGCGGT
GGGCTCTATGGCTTCTGAGGCGGAAAGAACCAAAGGGCGAATTAATTCATTGATGAGTTTGGACAAACCA
CAACTAGAATGCAGTGAAAAAAATGCTTTATTTGTGAAATTTGTGATGCTATTGCTTTATTTGTAACCAT
TATAAGCTGCAATAAACAAGTTAACAACAACAATTGCATTCATTTTATGTTTCAGGTTCAGGGGGAGGTG
TGGGAGGTTTTTTAAAGCAAGTAAAACCTCTACAAATGTGGTCATTGATGAGTTTGGACAAACCACAACT
AGAATGCAGTGAAAAAAATGCTTTATTTGTGAAATTTGTGATGCTATTGCTTTATTTGTAACCATTATAA
GCTGCAATAAACAAGTTAACAACAACAATTGCATTCATTTTATGTTTCAGGTTCAGGGGGAGGTGTGGGA
GGTTTTTTAAAGCAAGTAAAACCTCTACAAATGTGGTCATTCAGATCAATTAACCCTCACCCGGGCTAGC
GATGCATGGGAGCTCAAGACGTCTGATAACTTCGTATAGCATACATTATACGAAGTTATCTACCTAACTT
TAAATAATGCCAATTATTTAAAGTTACTTCCGCGCCCGGGGAGCCCAAGGGCACGCCCTGGCACCTGACG
TACGTTGTCTAGCAAGGAAGTGAAGAGCTATCCGGATATATATGTATGTTATCATAACTGTACTGGCTAT
GTCAGGTGGTAATGACTGTAACGTTACGTTACTCGTTGTAGGCACGACATTGAATATGCTCTTCTCCGCT
GTGGCCCGAACGCCTCCCGCTAGCGATGGGATCTAATACGACTCACTATAGGGAGACCAAGGGAAAATAG
AATGAAGTGATCTCCAAAAAATAAGTACTTTTTGACTGTAAATAAAATTGTAAGGAGTAAAAAGTACTTT
TTTTTCTAAAAAAATGTAATTAAGTAAAAGTAAAAGTATTGATTTTTAATTGTACTCAAGTAAAGTAAAA
ATCCCCAAAAATAATACTTAAGTACAGTAATCAAGTAAAATTACTCAAGTACTTTACACCTCTGGGATCC
AGCTGCATCATGAACAATAAAACTGTCTGCTTACATAAACAGTAATACAAGGGGTGTTATGAGCCATATT
CAACGGGAAACGTCGAGGCCGCGATTAAATTCCAACATGGATGCTGATTTATATGGGTATAAATGGGCTC
GCGATAATGTCGGGCAATCAGGTGCGACAATCTATCGCTTGTATGGGAAGCCCGATGCGCCAGAGTTGTT
TCTGAAACATGGCAAAGGTAGCGTTGCCAATGATGTTACAGATGAGATGGTCAGACTAAACTGGCTGACG
GAATTTATGCCTCTTCCGACCATCAAGCATTTTATCCGTACTCCTGATGATGCATGGTTACTCACCACTG
CGATCCCCGGAAAAACAGCATTCCAGGTATTAGAAGAATATCCTGATTCAGGTGAAAATATTGTTGATGC
GCTGGCAGTGTTCCTGCGCCGGTTGCATTCGATTCCTGTTTGTAATTGTCCTTTTAACAGCGATCGCGTA
TTTCGTCTCGCTCAGGCGCAATCACGAATGAATAACGGTTTGGTTGATGCGAGTGATTTTGATGACGAGC
GTAATGGCTGGCCTGTTGAACAAGTCTGGAAAGAAATGCATAAACTTTTGCCATTCTCACCGGATTCAGT
CGTCACTCATGGTGATTTCTCACTTGATAACCTTATTTTTGACGAGGGGAAATTAATAGGTTGTATTGAT
GTTGGACGAGTCGGAATCGCAGACCGATACCAGGATCTTGCCATCCTATGGAACTGCCTCGGTGAGTTTT
CTCCTTCATTACAGAAACGGCTTTTTCAAAAATATGGTATTGATAATCCTGATATGAATAAATTGCAGTT
TCATTTGATGCTCGATGAGTTTTTCTAATCAGAATTGGTTAATTGGTTGTAACACTGGCAAAAAGGATCT
AGGTGAAGATCCTTTTTGATAATCTCATGACCAAAATCCCTTAACGTGAGTTTTCGTTCCACTGAGCGTC
AGACCCCGTAGAAAAGATCAAAGGATCTTCTTGAGATCCTTTTTTTCTGCGCGTAATCTGCTGCTTGCAA
ACAAAAAAACCACCGCTACCAGCGGTGGTTTGTTTGCCGGATCAAGAGCTACCAACTCTTTTTCCGAAGG
TAACTGGCTTCAGCAGAGCGCAGATACCAAATACTGTTCTTCTAGTGTAGCCGTAGTTAGGCCACCACTT
CAAGAACTCTGTAGCACCGCCTACATACCTCGCTCTGCTAATCCTGTTACCAGTGGCTGCTGCCAGTGGC
GATAAGTCGTGTCTTACCGGGTTGGACTCAAGACGATAGTTACCGGATAAGGCGCAGCGGTCGGGCTGAA
CGGGGGGTTCGTGCACACAGCCCAGCTTGGAGCGAACGACCTACACCGAACTGAGATACCTACAGCGTGA
GCTATGAGAAAGCGCCACGGTTCCCGAAGGGAGAAAGGCGGACAGGTATCCGGTAAGCGGCAGGGTCGGA
ACAGGAGAGCGCACGAGGGAGCTTCCAGGGGGAAACGCCTGGTATCTTTATAGTCCTGTCGGGTTTCGCC
ACCTCTGACTTGAGCGTCGATTTTTGTGATGCTCGTCAGGGGGGCGGAGCCTATGGAAAAACGCCAGCAA
CGCGGCCTTTTTACGGTTCCTGGCCTTTTGCTGGCCTTTTGCTCACATGTTCTTTCCTGCGTTATCCCCT
GATTCTGTGGATAACCGTATTACCGCCTTTGAGTGAGCTGATACCGCTCGCCGCAGCCGAACGACCGAGC
GCAGCGAGTCAGTGAGCGAGGAAGCGGAACAGA
